>Addgene plasmid #230151 | AiP13465 - pAAV-AiE0982h-minBG-SYFP2-P2A-3XFLAG-10aa-H2B-WPRE3-BGHpA (Alias: CN3465) | addgene full sequence | sequence record 461877 | Addgene NGS Result
CCTGCAGGCAGCTGCGCGCTCGCTCGCTCACTGAGGCCGCCCGGGCGTCGGGCGACCTTTGGTCGCCCGG
CCTCAGTGAGCGAGCGAGCGCGCAGAGAGGGAGTGGCCAACTCCATCACTAGGGGTTCCTGCGGCCGCAC
GCGTATCTCGTTGTGATGGGCTTAGCCTTCCCTTCTATCAGAAGGATGTTTCTGGCTGCAAGTAATTAAA
GGCCAGACTCAAAGTGGCTTCCGCAATGAAGGAAATTTATTAGCTCACAAAGCTAAAAAGTGCAAGAGGC
AGTCAGGTTTCAGGTATAATCAGATCAGGGCTCCAGCTTGACTTCTATTTTGAGTCTCTCAACTCTGCTC
CTGTCTGTGTCTGCTTCATTTATATCCTGGCTTTTTTCACAGTAAATAACAGCTGAGGTAACTTGACATA
CAACGATTTCCAGAGGAAGAGAGAACATCTGTCCTGACAACTGTTTGGCAAGAGCAAGAAAATTTCCCAG
AAATCCTCCCCAGAGCTCGGGCTGGGCATAAAAGTCAGGGCAGAGCCATCTATTGCTTACATTTGCTTCT
GGGATCCAGATCTTTCGAAGCTAGCGCTACCGGTCGCCACCATGGTCTCCAAGGGCGAGGAGCTGTTCAC
CGGGGTGGTGCCCATCCTGGTCGAGCTGGACGGCGATGTCAACGGCCACAAGTTCAGCGTGTCCGGCGAG
GGCGAGGGCGATGCCACCTACGGCAAGCTGACCCTGAAGCTGATCTGCACCACCGGCAAGCTGCCCGTGC
CCTGGCCCACCCTCGTGACCACCCTGGGCTACGGCGTGCAGTGCTTCGCCCGCTACCCCGACCACATGAA
GCAGCACGACTTCTTCAAGTCCGCCATGCCCGAAGGCTACGTCCAGGAGCGCACCATCTTCTTCAAAGAC
GACGGCAACTACAAGACCCGCGCCGAGGTGAAGTTCGAGGGCGACACCCTGGTGAACCGCATCGAGCTGA
AGGGCATCGACTTCAAGGAGGACGGCAACATCCTGGGGCACAAGCTGGAGTACAACTACAACAGCCACAA
CGTCTATATCACCGCCGACAAGCAGAAGAACGGCATCAAGGCCAACTTCAAGATCCGCCACAACATCGAG
GACGGCGGCGTGCAGCTCGCCGACCACTACCAGCAGAACACCCCCATCGGCGACGGCCCCGTGCTGCTGC
CCGACAACCACTACCTGAGCTACCAGTCCAAGCTGAGCAAAGACCCCAACGAGAAGCGCGATCACATGGT
CCTGCTGGAGTTCGTGACCGCCGCCGGGATCACTCTCGGCATGGACGAGCTGTACAAGGGCTCTGGTGCT
ACCAACTTCTCACTGTTGAAACAGGCAGGGGATGTAGAGGAGAATCCAGGGCCTGGTGCTAGTGGAGACT
ACAAAGACCATGACGGAGATTATAAAGATCATGACATCGATTACAAGGATGACGATGACAAGTCCGGACT
CAGATCTGGAGGCTCCGGAGGCCCAGAGCCAGCGAAGTCTGCTCCCGCCCCGAAAAAGGGCTCCAAGAAG
GCGGTGACTAAGGCGCAGAAGAAAGGCGGCAAGAAGCGCAAGCGCAGCCGCAAGGAGAGCTATTCCATCT
ATGTGTACAAGGTTCTGAAGCAGGTCCACCCTGACACCGGCATTTCGTCCAAGGCCATGGGCATCATGAA
TTCGTTTGTGAACGACATTTTCGAGCGCATCGCAGGAGAGGCTTCCCGCCTGGCGCATTACAACAAGCGC
TCGACCATCACCTCCCGGGAGATCCAGACGGCCGTGCGCCTGCTGCTGCCTGGGGAGTTGGCCAAGCACG
CCGTGTCCGAGGGTACTAAGGCCATCACCAAGTACACCAGCGCTAAGTAATGAGGCGCGCCGCGGCCGCG
AATTCGATATCATAATCAACCTCTGGATTACAAAATTTGTGAAAGATTGACTGGTATTCTTAACTATGTT
GCTCCTTTTACGCTATGTGGATACGCTGCTTTAATGCCTTTGTATCATGCTATTGCTTCCCGTATGGCTT
TCATTTTCTCCTCCTTGTATAAATCCTGGTTAGTTCTTGCCACGGCGGAACTCATCGCCGCCTGCCTTGC
CCGCTGCTGGACAGGGGCTCGGCTGTTGGGCACTGACAATTCCGTGGCTCGAGAGATCTTCGACTGTGCC
TTCTAGTTGCCAGCCATCTGTTGTTTGCCCCTCCCCCGTGCCTTCCTTGACCCTGGAAGGTGCCACTCCC
ACTGTCCTTTCCTAATAAAATGAGGAAATTGCATCGCATTGTCTGAGTAGGTGTCATTCTATTCTGGGGG
GTGGGGTGGGGCAGGACAGCAAGGGGGAGGATTGGGAAGACAATAGCAGGCATGAGATCTCACGTGCGGA
CCGAGCGGCCGCAGGAACCCCTAGTGATGGAGTTGGCCACTCCCTCTCTGCGCGCTCGCTCGCTCACTGA
GGCCGGGCGACCAAAGGTCGCCCGACGCCCGGGCTTTGCCCGGGCGGCCTCAGTGAGCGAGCGAGCGCGC
AGCTGCCTGCAGGGGCGCCTGATGCGGTATTTTCTCCTTACGCATCTGTGCGGTATTTCACACCGCATA
[95 nt withheld, positions 2590-2684]
T
[46 nt withheld, positions 2686-2731]
C
[141 nt withheld, positions 2733-2873]
CCTTTGACGTTGGAGTCCACGTTCTTT
[37 nt withheld, positions 2901-2937]
ACTCTATCTCGGGCTATTCTTTTGATTTATAAGGGATTTTGCCGATTTCGGTCTATTGGTTAAAAAATGA
GCTGATTTAACAAAAATTTAACGCGAATTTTAACAAAATATTAACGTTTACAATTTTATGGTGCACTCTC
AGTACAATCTGCTCTGATGCCGCATAGTTAAGCCAGCCCCGACACCCGCCAACACCCGCTGACGCGCCCT
GACGGGCTTGTCTGCTCCCGGCATCCGCTTACAGACAAGCTGTGACCGTCTCCGGGAGCTGCATGTGTCA
GAGGTTTTCACCGTCATCACCGAAACGCGCGAGACGAAAGGGCCTCGTGATACGCCTATTTTTATAGGTT
AATGTCATGATAATAATGGTTTCTTAGACGTCAGGTGGCACTTTTCGGGGAAATGTGCGCGGAACCCCTA
TTTGTTTATTTTTCTAAATACATTCAAATATGTATCCGCTCATGAGACAATAACCCTGATAAATGCTTCA
ATAATATTGAAAAAGGAAGAGTATGAGTATTCAACATTTCCGTGTCGCCCTTATTCCCTTTTTTGCGGCA
TTTTGCCTTCCTGTTTTTGCTCACCCAGAAACGCTGGTGAAAGTAAAAGATGCTGAAGATCAGTTGGGTG
CACGAGTGGGTTACATCGAACTGGATCTCAACAGCGGTAAGATCCTTGAGAGTTTTCGCCCCGAAGAACG
TTTTCCAATGATGAGCACTTTTAAAGTTCTGCTATGTGGCGCGGTATTATCCCGTATTGACGCCGGGCAA
GAGCAACTCGGTCGCCGCATACACTATTCTCAGAATGACTTGGTTGAGTACTCACCAGTCACAGAAAAGC
ATCTTACGGATGGCATGACAGTAAGAGAATTATGCAGTGCTGCCATAACCATGAGTGATAACACTGCGGC
CAACTTACTTCTGACAACGATCGGAGGACCGAAGGAGCTAACCGCTTTTTTGCACAACATGGGGGATCAT
GTAACTCGCCTTGATCGTTGGGAACCGGAGCTGAATGAAGCCATACCAAACGACGAGCGTGACACCACGA
TGCCTGTAGCAATGGCAACAACGTTGCGCAAACTATTAACTGGCGAACTACTTACTCTAGCTTCCCGGCA
ACAATTAATAGACTGGATGGAGGCGGATAAAGTTGCAGGACCACTTCTGCGCTCGGCCCTTCCGGCTGGC
TGGTTTATTGCTGATAAATCTGGAGCCGGTGAGCGTGGGTCTCGCGGTATCATTGCAGCACTGGGGCCAG
ATGGTAAGCCCTCCCGTATCGTAGTTATCTACACGACGGGGAGTCAGGCAACTATGGATGAACGAAATAG
ACAGATCGCTGAGATAGGTGCCTCACTGATTAAGCATTGGTAACTGTCAGACCAAGTTTACTCATATATA
CTTTAGATTGATTTAAAACTTCATTTTTAATTTAAAAGGATCTAGGTGAAGATCCTTTTTGATAATCTCA
TGACCAAAATCCCTTAACGTGAGTTTTCGTTCCACTGAGCGTCAGACCCCGTAGAAAAGATCAAAGGATC
TTCTTGAGATCCTTTTTTTCTGCGCGTAATCTGCTGCTTGCAAACAAAAAAACCACCGCTACCAGCGGTG
GTTTGTTTGCCGGATCAAGAGCTACCAACTCTTTTTCCGAAGGTAACTGGCTTCAGCAGAGCGCAGATAC
CAAATACTGTTCTTCTAGTGTAGCCGTAGTTAGGCCACCACTTCAAGAACTCTGTAGCACCGCCTACATA
CCTCGCTCTGCTAATCCTGTTACCAGTGGCTGCTGCCAGTGGCGATAAGTCGTGTCTTACCGGGTTGGAC
TCAAGACGATAGTTACCGGATAAGGCGCAGCGGTCGGGCTGAACGGGGGGTTCGTGCACACAGCCCAGCT
TGGAGCGAACGACCTACACCGAACTGAGATACCTACAGCGTGAGCTATGAGAAAGCGCCACGCTTCCCGA
AGGGAGAAAGGCGGACAGGTATCCGGTAAGCGGCAGGGTCGGAACAGGAGAGCGCACGAGGGAGCTTCCA
GGGGGAAACGCCTGGTATCTTTATAGTCCTGTCGGGTTTCGCCACCTCTGACTTGAGCGTCGATTTTTGT
GATGCTCGTCAGGGGGGCGGAGCCTATGGAAAAACGCCAGCAACGCGGCCTTTTTACGGTTCCTGGCCTT
TTGCTGGCCTTTTGCTCACATGT
Features (pLannotate 1.2.2; 16 found; start..end, strand, type, name):
     12..39      +  repeat_region  AAV2 ITR (fragment): inverted terminal repeat of adeno-associated virus serotype 2 inverted
     68..95      +  repeat_region  AAV2 ITR (fragment): inverted terminal repeat of adeno-associated virus serotype 2 inverted
    602..1318    +  CDS            SYFP2: SYFP2 is a basic (constitutively fluorescent) yellow fluorescent protein published in 2006, derived from Aequorea victoria. It is reported to be a very rapidly-maturing monomer with moderate acid sensitivity.
   1397..1462    +  CDS            3xFLAG: three tandem FLAG® epitope tags, followed by an enterokinase cleavage site
   1493..1870    +  CDS            H2B: human histone H2B; HIST1H2BJ
   1904..2061    +  misc_feature   WPRE (fragment): woodchuck hepatitis virus posttranscriptional regulatory element
   2067..2147    +  misc_feature   WPRE (fragment): woodchuck hepatitis virus posttranscriptional regulatory element
   2164..2275    +  polyA_signal   bGH poly(A) signal: bovine growth hormone polyadenylation signal
   2393..2533    +  repeat_region  AAV2 ITR: inverted terminal repeat of adeno-associated virus serotype 2 inverted
   2538..2589    -  misc_feature   bom (fragment): basis of mobility region from pBR322
   2608..3063    +  rep_origin     f1 ori (sequence partly withheld): f1 bacteriophage origin of replication; arrow indicates direction of (+) strand synthesis
   3064..3113    -  misc_feature   bom (fragment): basis of mobility region from pBR322
   3215..3250    -  CDS            rop (fragment): Rop protein, which maintains plasmids at low copy number; rop
   3345..3449    +  promoter       AmpR promoter: bla
   3450..4310    +  CDS            AmpR: β-lactamase; bla; confers resistance to ampicillin, carbenicillin, and related antibiotics
   4481..5069    +  rep_origin     ori: high-copy-number ColE1/pMB1/pBR322/pUC origin of replication
