[The description below was written by a language model from this plasmid's Addgene catalogue record and pLannotate feature annotations shown in this document.]
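Description:
AiP13465 - pAAV-AiE0982h-minBG-SYFP2-P2A-3XFLAG-10aa-H2B-WPRE3-BGHpA (alias CN3465) is a 5,130-nt AAV transfer plasmid built on a pAAV2 backbone and intended for packaging a reporter genome into recombinant adeno-associated virus for delivery to brain tissue. It is maintained in bacteria as a high-copy plasmid through a ColE1/pUC-type origin with ampicillin selection (AmpR under its own bla promoter), and it also carries an f1 phage origin. AAV2 inverted terminal repeats flank the expression cassette and supply the signals for genome replication and encapsidation. The annotation detects the downstream ITR in full but only short fragments of the upstream one, a common outcome for these structured repeats in sequencing-derived records.

The payload is driven by the AiE0982h enhancer placed upstream of a minimal beta-globin promoter (minBG). Neither element is picked up in the feature table, but both are named in the construct and presumably occupy the unannotated region before the coding sequence. The minimal promoter has little activity on its own, so expression depends on the cell-type selectivity of the enhancer. The synthetic open reading frame encodes the yellow fluorescent protein SYFP2, a P2A self-cleaving peptide, and a 3xFLAG tag joined by a 10-amino-acid linker to human histone H2B. This arrangement yields a soluble cell-filling fluorophore and a separate epitope-tagged, chromatin-bound nuclear protein from one transcript. A shortened WPRE (WPRE3) enhances transcript stability and expression, and the bovine growth hormone polyadenylation signal terminates the message. The construct belongs to a suite of enhancer AAVs for genetic access to cortical cell types, but the record does not state which brain cell population AiE0982h targets.
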