Addgene plasmid #230151: AiP13465 - pAAV-AiE0982h-minBG-SYFP2-P2A-3XFLAG-10aa-H2B-WPRE3-BGHpA (Alias: CN3465)
Purpose: AiE0982h is an enhancer sequence, designed to drive AAV-mediated transgene expression in specific populations of brain cells
Depositing lab: Allen Institute for Brain Science & Boaz Levi. Depositing organization: Allen Institute. Publication: A suite of enhancer AAVs and transgenic mouse lines for genetic access to cortical cell types. Ben-Simon Y, Hooper M, Narayan S, Daigle TL, Dwivedi D, Way SW, Oster A, Stafford DA, Mich JK, Taormina MJ, Martinez RA, Opitz-Araya X, Roth JR, Alexander JR, Allen S, Amster A, Arbuckle J, Ayala A, Baker PM, Bakken TE, Barcelli T, Barta S, Bendrick J, Bertagnolli D, Bielstein C, Bishwakarma P, Bowlus J, Boyer G, Brouner K, Casian B, Casper T, Chakka AB, Chakrabarty R, Chance RK, Chavan S, Clark M, Colbert K, Collman F, Daniel S, Departee M, DiValentin P, Donadio N, Dotson N, Egdorf T, Fliss T, Gabitto M, Garcia J, Gary A, Gasperini M, Gloe J, Goldy J, Gore BB, Graybuck L, Greisman N, Haeseleer F, Halterman C, Haradon Z, Hastings SD, Helback O, Ho W, Hockemeyer D, Huang C, Huff S, Hunker A, Johansen N, Jones D, Juneau Z, Kalmbach B, Kannan M, Khem S, Kussick E, Kutsal R, Larsen R, Lee C, Lee AY, Leibly M, Lenz GH, Li S, Liang E, Lusk N, Madigan Z, Malloy J, Malone J, McCue R, Melchor J, Mollenkopf T, Moosman S, Morin E, Newman D, Ng L, Ngo K, Omstead V, Otto S, Oyama A, Pena N, Pham T, Phillips E, Pom CA, Potekhina L, Ransford S, Ray PL, Rette D, Reynoldson C, Rimorin C, Rocha D, Ruiz A, Sanchez REA, Sawyer L, Sedeno-Cortes A, Sevigny JP, Shapovalova N, Shepard N, Shulga L, Sigler AR, Siverts L, Soliman S, Somasundaram S, Staats B, Stewart K, Szelenyi E, Tieu M, Trader C, Tran A, van Velthoven CTJ, Walker M, Wang Y, Weed N, Wirthlin M, Wood T, Wynalda B, Yao Z, Zhou T, Ariza J, Dee N, Reding M, Ronellenfitch K, Mufti S, Sunkin SM, Smith KA, Esposito L, Waters J, Thyagarajan B, Yao S, Lein ES, Zeng H, Levi BP, Ngai J, Ting JT, Tasic B. Cell. 2025 May 16:S0092-8674(25)00513-6. doi: 10.1016/j.cell.2025.05.002. PubMed 40403729.
Backbone
  Vector backbone: pAAV2
  Vector type: AAV
Growth in bacteria
  Bacterial resistance: Ampicillin, 100 μg/mL
  Growth temperature: 37°C
  Growth strain: NEB Stable
  Copy number: High Copy
Gene/Insert
  Gene/Insert name: SYFP2-P2A-3XFLAG-10aa-H2B
  Species: Synthetic
  Promoter: minBG
  Cloning method: Gibson Cloning
Terms and licenses: Academic/Nonprofit Terms; Industry Terms: Not Available to Industry
How to cite: AiP13465 - pAAV-AiE0982h-minBG-SYFP2-P2A-3XFLAG-10aa-H2B-WPRE3-BGHpA (Alias: CN3465) was a gift from Allen Institute for Brain Science & Boaz Levi (Addgene plasmid # 230151 ; http://n2t.net/addgene:230151 ; RRID:Addgene_230151)
